Addgene plasmid #127856: pMX1418
Purpose: Expresses EGFP-IPNN-MCAK in mammalian cells
Depositing lab: Linda Wordeman. Publication: MCAK activity at microtubule tips regulates spindle microtubule length to promote robust kinetochore attachment. Domnitz SB, Wagenbach M, Decarreau J, Wordeman L. J Cell Biol. 2012 Apr 16;197(2):231-7. doi: 10.1083/jcb.201108147. Epub 2012 Apr 9. PubMed 22492725.
Backbone
  Vector backbone: pEGFP-C1
  Backbone manufacturer: CLONTECH
  Backbone size w/o insert (bp): 4731
  Total vector size (bp): 6964
  Vector type: Mammalian Expression
  Selectable markers: Neomycin (select with G418)
Growth in bacteria
  Bacterial resistance: Kanamycin, 50 μg/mL
  Growth temperature: 37°C
  Growth strain: DH5alpha
  Copy number: High Copy
Gene/Insert
  Gene/Insert name: IPNN-MCAK
  Species: C. griseus
  Insert size (bp): 2243
  Mutation: mutation is I97N and P98N
  GenBank ID: U11790.2
  Promoter: CMV
  Tag / fusion protein: EGFP (N terminal on backbone)
  Cloning method: Restriction Enzyme; 5′ cloning site SpeI (not destroyed); 3′ cloning site NotI (not destroyed)
  Sequencing primers: 5′ CMV promoter primer; 3′ SV40 polyA reverse primer
Terms and licenses: Academic/Nonprofit Terms; Industry Terms: Not Available to Industry
How to cite: pMX1418 was a gift from Linda Wordeman (Addgene plasmid # 127856 ; http://n2t.net/addgene:127856 ; RRID:Addgene_127856)
