[The description below was written by a language model from this plasmid's Addgene catalogue record and pLannotate feature annotations shown in this document.]
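Description:
pMX1418 is a mammalian expression plasmid of about 7 kb built on the Clontech pEGFP-C1 backbone. It drives production of an EGFP-tagged mutant of MCAK (mitotic centromere-associated kinesin, annotated as KIF2C) from Chinese hamster, Cricetulus griseus. The human cytomegalovirus immediate-early enhancer and promoter direct transcription of an EGFP coding sequence followed in the same orientation by the MCAK open reading frame, giving an N-terminal EGFP fusion. The transcript is terminated by the SV40 polyadenylation signal. The insert was placed between SpeI and NotI sites, both retained. It carries the substitutions I97N and P98N, which give the "IPNN" variant its name. The record does not state the functional consequence of these changes. The annotation describes MCAK/KIF2C as a microtubule plus-end depolymerizing kinesin that regulates microtubule turnover at kinetochores and contributes to chromosome segregation. The associated study concerns MCAK activity at microtubule tips and its effect on spindle microtubule length and kinetochore attachment.

The plasmid is propagated in E. coli through a high-copy ColE1/pUC-type origin and also carries an f1 phage origin. A single Tn5 aminoglycoside phosphotransferase gene (NeoR/KanR) serves for selection in both hosts. A bacterial bla-type promoter expresses it for kanamycin resistance in bacteria, while the adjacent SV40 enhancer/early promoter and the HSV TK polyadenylation signal allow G418 selection of transfected mammalian cells. The short fragments annotated as large T antigen, ble and bGH poly(A) are most likely backbone remnants or partial matches rather than functional elements. The construct is suited to transient or stable expression for live or fixed-cell fluorescence imaging of this MCAK mutant's localization and its effects in mitosis.
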