Features (pLannotate 1.2.2; 15 found; start..end, strand, type, name):
     61..364     +  enhancer       CMV enhancer: human cytomegalovirus immediate early enhancer
    365..568     +  promoter       CMV promoter: human cytomegalovirus (CMV) immediate early promoter
    613..1329    +  CDS            EGFP: EGFP is a basic (constitutively fluorescent) green fluorescent protein published in 1996, derived from Aequorea victoria. It is reported to be a rapidly-maturing weak dimer with moderate acid sensitivity.
   1396..3537    +  CDS            KIF2C: KIF2C_CRIGR - Also known as KNSL6. Experimental evidence at protein level: Swiss-Prot protein existence level 1. In complex with KIF18B, constitutes the major microtubule plus-end depolymerizing activity in mitotic cells (By similarity). Regulates the turnover of microtubules at the kinetochore and functions in chromosome segregation during mitosis (PubMed:14960279). Plays a role in chromosome congression and is required for the lateral to end- on conversion of the chromosome-microtubule attachment (By similarity). From Cricetulus griseus (Chinese hamster) (Cricetulus barabensis griseus).
   3585..3628    +  misc_feature   MCS (fragment): multiple cloning site
   3645..3729    +  CDS            large T antigen (fragment): large T antigen from SV40 (simian virus 40)
   3752..3873    +  polyA_signal   SV40 poly(A) signal: SV40 polyadenylation signal
   3907..4335    -  rep_origin     f1 ori (sequence partly withheld): f1 bacteriophage origin of replication; arrow indicates direction of (+) strand synthesis
   4362..4466    +  promoter       AmpR promoter: bla
   4468..4825    +  promoter       SV40 promoter: SV40 enhancer and early promoter
   4860..5654    +  CDS            NeoR/KanR: aminoglycoside phosphotransferase from Tn5; aph(3')-II (or nptII); confers resistance to neomycin, kanamycin, and G418 (Geneticin®)
   5675..5827    +  CDS            ble (fragment): BLE_KLEPN - Experimental evidence at protein level: Swiss-Prot protein existence level 1. Binding protein with a strong affinity to the bleomycin family of antibiotics. Binds to CL990; an antimitotic-antibiotic compound. From Klebsiella pneumoniae.
   5886..5933    +  polyA_signal   HSV TK poly(A) signal: herpes simplex virus thymidine kinase polyadenylation signal (Cole and Stacy, 1985)
   6024..6040    -  polyA_signal   bGH poly(A) signal (fragment): bovine growth hormone polyadenylation signal
   6262..6850    +  rep_origin     ori: high-copy-number ColE1/pMB1/pBR322/pUC origin of replication
>Addgene plasmid #127856 | pMX1418 | depositor full sequence | sequence record 245049 | pMX1418 sequence 6964 bps
TAGTTATTAATAGTAATCAATTACGGGGTCATTAGTTCATAGCCCATATATGGAGTTCCGCGTTACATAA
CTTACGGTAAATGGCCCGCCTGGCTGACCGCCCAACGACCCCCGCCCATTGACGTCAATAATGACGTATG
TTCCCATAGTAACGCCAATAGGGACTTTCCATTGACGTCAATGGGTGGAGTATTTACGGTAAACTGCCCA
CTTGGCAGTACATCAAGTGTATCATATGCCAAGTACGCCCCCTATTGACGTCAATGACGGTAAATGGCCC
GCCTGGCATTATGCCCAGTACATGACCTTATGGGACTTTCCTACTTGGCAGTACATCTACGTATTAGTCA
TCGCTATTACCATGGTGATGCGGTTTTGGCAGTACATCAATGGGCGTGGATAGCGGTTTGACTCACGGGG
ATTTCCAAGTCTCCACCCCATTGACGTCAATGGGAGTTTGTTTTGGCACCAAAATCAACGGGACTTTCCA
AAATGTCGTAACAACTCCGCCCCATTGACGCAAATGGGCGGTAGGCGTGTACGGTGGGAGGTCTATATAA
GCAGAGCTGGTTTAGTGAACCGTCAGATCCGCTAGCGCTACCGGTCGCCACCATGGTGAGCAAGGGCGAG
GAGCTGTTCACCGGGGTGGTGCCCATCCTGGTCGAGCTGGACGGCGACGTAAACGGCCACAAGTTCAGCG
TGTCCGGCGAGGGCGAGGGCGATGCCACCTACGGCAAGCTGACCCTGAAGTTCATCTGCACCACCGGCAA
GCTGCCCGTGCCCTGGCCCACCCTCGTGACCACCCTGACCTACGGCGTGCAGTGCTTCAGCCGCTACCCC
GACCACATGAAGCAGCACGACTTCTTCAAGTCCGCCATGCCCGAAGGCTACGTCCAGGAGCGCACCATCT
TCTTCAAGGACGACGGCAACTACAAGACCCGCGCCGAGGTGAAGTTCGAGGGCGACACCCTGGTGAACCG
CATCGAGCTGAAGGGCATCGACTTCAAGGAGGACGGCAACATCCTGGGGCACAAGCTGGAGTACAACTAC
AACAGCCACAACGTCTATATCATGGCCGACAAGCAGAAGAACGGCATCAAGGTGAACTTCAAGATCCGCC
ACAACATCGAGGACGGCAGCGTGCAGCTCGCCGACCACTACCAGCAGAACACCCCCATCGGCGACGGCCC
CGTGCTGCTGCCCGACAACCACTACCTGAGCACCCAGTCCGCCCTGAGCAAAGACCCCAACGAGAAGCGC
GATCACATGGTCCTGCTGGAGTTCGTGACCGCCGCCGGGATCACTCTCGGCATGGACGAGCTGTACAAGT
CCGGACCGGTGCTAGCGGTACCGAGCTCGGATCCACTAGTCCAGTGTGGTGGAATTGCCCTTGCCATGGA
GTCGCTTCCCGCTCGATTGTTTCCTGGTCTCTCCATCAAGATTCAACGCAGTAATGGCTTAATTCACAGT
GCCAACATAAGCACAGTGAACGTGGAGAAATCCTGTGTTTCAGTGGAATGGATAGAAGGAGGTAACACGA
AAGGCAAAGAGATTGATTTTGATGATGTGGCTGCCATCAATCCGGAGCTTCTGCAGCTTCTTCCCTTACA
CCCAAAGGACAATCTGCCACTGCAGGAAAATGTAACAGTTCCGAAGCAAAAACGCAGATCAGTGAATTCC
AAAAATAACGCTCCAAAAGAAGGTCTTCGAAGCCGTTCCACTCGCATGTCCACTGTCCCAGAGGTTCGAA
TTGCCACTCAGGAGAATGAAATGGAGGTGGAGCTGCCTGTGGCTACAAACTCTCGAAAGCAGTTTTCGGT
TGCCACTGGCCTCCCTAGGCCCTCCTGTCCTGCAATGACAGAATTACCGTTGTCGATGGTCAGCGAGGAG
GCAGAAGAGCAAGTCCATCCCACCCGAAGCACATCTTCTGCAAACCCTGCTCGGAGGAAATCATGTATTG
TGAAGGAAATGGAAAAAATGAAGAACAAGCGGGAAGAGAAGAGGGCCCAGAACTCGGAAATAAGAATAAA
GCGAGCTCAGGAATATGACAGCAGCTTTCCAAACTGGGAATTTGCCCGGATGATTAAAGAATTCCGGGTT
ACTATAGAATGTCACCCACTTACTCTGACTGATCCTACGGAAGAGCACAGGATCTGCGTGTGTGTGAGGA
AGCGCCCACTGAATAAGCAAGAACTGGCCAAGAAAGAAATCGATGTGATTTCTGTTCCCAGCAAGTGTTT
GCTCTTTGTGCATGAACCCAAATTGAAAGTGGACTTGACAAAGTATCTGGAGAATCAGGCATTCTGCTTC
GATTTTGCCTTTGATGAAACAGCTTCAAATGAAGTCGTCTACAGGTTCACAGCAAGGCCACTGGTACAGA
CGATTTTTGAAGGGGGAAAAGCAACCTGCTTTGCCTATGGGCAGACGGGCAGTGGGAAGACTCACACAAT
GGGTGGAGACCTGTCTGGTAAATCTCAGAATACATCTAAAGGGATCTATGCAATGGCTTCCCGGGATGTC
TTCCTTCTGAAGAGTCAGCCTCGCTACCGGAACTTAAACTTGGAAGTTTATGTGACATTCTTTGAGATCT
ACAATGGGAAGGTGTTTGATCTGCTCAACAAGAAGGCCAAGCTACGTGTACTAGAAGACAGCAAGCAGCA
GGTGCAGGTTGTGGGACTTCAGGAGTACCTGGTTAACTGTGCTGATGATGTCATCAAGATGCTCAACATG
GGCAGTGCCTGCAGGACTTCTGGACAGACTTTTGCCAACTCCAATTCTTCCCGCTCCCATGCCTGCTTCC
AGATTCTTCTTCGAGCCAAAGGGAGATTGCATGGCAAATTCTCCTTGGTGGATCTGGCAGGGAATGAACG
AGGGGCTGACACTTCTAGTGCTGACCGCCAGACTCGCATGGAGGGTGCAGAGATTAACAAGTCTCTCCTA
GCACTGAAGGAGTGCATCAGGGCGCTGGGACAGAACAAGGCTCACACCCCATTCCGTGAGAGCAAGCTGA
CTCAGGTGCTAAGGGATTCATTCATTGGGGAGAACTCGAGGACTTGCATGATTGCCATGATCTCACCAGG
CATAAGCTCCTGTGAATATACTTTAAACACGCTGAGATATGCAGACAGAGTCAAGGAGCTGAGCCCCCAC
AGCGGGCTCAGTGGAGAGCAGCCAATTCAAATGGAAACGGAAGAGATGGAAGCCAGCTCTAATGGGACCT
CGCTGGCAGTCAATTTCAAGGAAGAAGAGGAGCTGTCTTCCCAGATGTCCAGCTTTAATGAAGCCATGAG
TCAGATCAGGGAGCTGGAAGAGAGGGCCATGGAGGAGCTCAGGGAGATCATACAGCAAGGACCAGGCTGG
CTTGAGCTCTCTGAGATGACTGATCAGCCAGACTATGACTTAGAGACCTTTGTGAACAAAGCAGAATCTG
CCCTGACTCAGCAGACTAAGCACTTCTCAGCCCTGCGAGAAGTCATCAAGGCCCTGCGTGTGGCCATGCA
ACTGGAAGAACAGGCTAGCAAACAGATGAACAGCAAGAAACGGCACCAACACCATCACCATCATCACTAA
GCGGCCGCATCGATAAGCTTCGAATTCTGCAGTCGACGGTACCGCGGGCCCGGGATCCACCGGATCTAGA
TAACTGATCATAATCAGCCATACCACATTTGTAGAGGTTTTACTTGCTTTAAAAAACCTCCCACACCTCC
CCCTGAACCTGAAACATAAAATGAATGCAATTGTTGTTGTTAACTTGTTTATTGCAGCTTATAATGGTTA
CAAATAAAGCAATAGCATCACAAATTTCACAAATAAAGCATTTTTTTCACTGCATTCTAGTTGTGGTTTG
TCCAAACTCATCAATGTATCTTAACGCGTAAATTGTAAGCGTTAATATTTTGTTAAAATTCGCGTTAAAT
TTTTGTTAAATCAGCTCATTTTTTAACCAATAGGCCGAAATCGGCAAAATCCCTTATAAATCAAAAGAAT
AGACCGAGATAGGGT
[37 nt withheld, positions 4006-4042]
AAAGAACGTGGACTCCAACGTCAAAGG
[49 nt withheld, positions 4070-4118]
T
[91 nt withheld, positions 4120-4210]
G
[124 nt withheld, positions 4212-4335]
CAGGTGGCACTTTTCGGGGAAATGTGCGCGGAACCCCTATTTGTTTATTTTTCTAAATACATTCAAATAT
GTATCCGCTCATGAGACAATAACCCTGATAAATGCTTCAATAATATTGAAAAAGGAAGAGTCCTGAGGCG
GAAAGAACCAGCTGTGGAATGTGTGTCAGTTAGGGTGTGGAAAGTCCCCAGGCTCCCCAGCAGGCAGAAG
TATGCAAAGCATGCATCTCAATTAGTCAGCAACCAGGTGTGGAAAGTCCCCAGGCTCCCCAGCAGGCAGA
AGTATGCAAAGCATGCATCTCAATTAGTCAGCAACCATAGTCCCGCCCCTAACTCCGCCCATCCCGCCCC
TAACTCCGCCCAGTTCCGCCCATTCTCCGCCCCATGGCTGACTAATTTTTTTTATTTATGCAGAGGCCGA
GGCCGCCTCGGCCTCTGAGCTATTCCAGAAGTAGTGAGGAGGCTTTTTTGGAGGCCTAGGCTTTTGCAAA
GATCGATCAAGAGACAGGATGAGGATCGTTTCGCATGATTGAACAAGATGGATTGCACGCAGGTTCTCCG
GCCGCTTGGGTGGAGAGGCTATTCGGCTATGACTGGGCACAACAGACAATCGGCTGCTCTGATGCCGCCG
TGTTCCGGCTGTCAGCGCAGGGGCGCCCGGTTCTTTTTGTCAAGACCGACCTGTCCGGTGCCCTGAATGA
ACTGCAAGACGAGGCAGCGCGGCTATCGTGGCTGGCCACGACGGGCGTTCCTTGCGCAGCTGTGCTCGAC
GTTGTCACTGAAGCGGGAAGGGACTGGCTGCTATTGGGCGAAGTGCCGGGGCAGGATCTCCTGTCATCTC
ACCTTGCTCCTGCCGAGAAAGTATCCATCATGGCTGATGCAATGCGGCGGCTGCATACGCTTGATCCGGC
TACCTGCCCATTCGACCACCAAGCGAAACATCGCATCGAGCGAGCACGTACTCGGATGGAAGCCGGTCTT
GTCGATCAGGATGATCTGGACGAAGAGCATCAGGGGCTCGCGCCAGCCGAACTGTTCGCCAGGCTCAAGG
CGAGCATGCCCGACGGCGAGGATCTCGTCGTGACCCATGGCGATGCCTGCTTGCCGAATATCATGGTGGA
AAATGGCCGCTTTTCTGGATTCATCGACTGTGGCCGGCTGGGTGTGGCGGACCGCTATCAGGACATAGCG
TTGGCTACCCGTGATATTGCTGAAGAGCTTGGCGGCGAATGGGCTGACCGCTTCCTCGTGCTTTACGGTA
TCGCCGCTCCCGATTCGCAGCGCATCGCCTTCTATCGCCTTCTTGACGAGTTCTTCTGAGCGGGACTCTG
GGGTTCGAAATGACCGACCAAGCGACGCCCAACCTGCCATCACGAGATTTCGATTCCACCGCCGCCTTCT
ATGAAAGGTTGGGCTTCGGAATCGTTTTCCGGGACGCCGGCTGGATGATCCTCCAGCGCGGGGATCTCAT
GCTGGAGTTCTTCGCCCACCCTAGGGGGAGGCTAACTGAAACACGGAAGGAGACAATACCGGAAGGAACC
CGCGCTATGACGGCAATAAAAAGACAGAATAAAACGCACGGTGTTGGGTCGTTTGTTCATAAACGCGGGG
TTCGGTCCCAGGGCTGGCACTCTGTCGATACCCCACCGAGACCCCATTGGGGCCAATACGCCCGCGTTTC
TTCCTTTTCCCCACCCCACCCCCCAAGTTCGGGTGAAGGCCCAGGGCTCGCAGCCAACGTCGGGGCGGCA
GGCCCTGCCATAGCCTCAGGTTACTCATATATACTTTAGATTGATTTAAAACTTCATTTTTAATTTAAAA
GGATCTAGGTGAAGATCCTTTTTGATAATCTCATGACCAAAATCCCTTAACGTGAGTTTTCGTTCCACTG
AGCGTCAGACCCCGTAGAAAAGATCAAAGGATCTTCTTGAGATCCTTTTTTTCTGCGCGTAATCTGCTGC
TTGCAAACAAAAAAACCACCGCTACCAGCGGTGGTTTGTTTGCCGGATCAAGAGCTACCAACTCTTTTTC
CGAAGGTAACTGGCTTCAGCAGAGCGCAGATACCAAATACTGTCCTTCTAGTGTAGCCGTAGTTAGGCCA
CCACTTCAAGAACTCTGTAGCACCGCCTACATACCTCGCTCTGCTAATCCTGTTACCAGTGGCTGCTGCC
AGTGGCGATAAGTCGTGTCTTACCGGGTTGGACTCAAGACGATAGTTACCGGATAAGGCGCAGCGGTCGG
GCTGAACGGGGGGTTCGTGCACACAGCCCAGCTTGGAGCGAACGACCTACACCGAACTGAGATACCTACA
GCGTGAGCTATGAGAAAGCGCCACGCTTCCCGAAGGGAGAAAGGCGGACAGGTATCCGGTAAGCGGCAGG
GTCGGAACAGGAGAGCGCACGAGGGAGCTTCCAGGGGGAAACGCCTGGTATCTTTATAGTCCTGTCGGGT
TTCGCCACCTCTGACTTGAGCGTCGATTTTTGTGATGCTCGTCAGGGGGGCGGAGCCTATGGAAAAACGC
CAGCAACGCGGCCTTTTTACGGTTCCTGGCCTTTTGCTGGCCTTTTGCTCACATGTTCTTTCCTGCGTTA
TCCCCTGATTCTGTGGATAACCGTATTACCGCCATGCAT
