Features (pLannotate 1.2.2; 15 found; start..end, strand, type, name):
     61..364     +  enhancer       CMV enhancer: human cytomegalovirus immediate early enhancer
    365..568     +  promoter       CMV promoter: human cytomegalovirus (CMV) immediate early promoter
    613..1329    +  CDS            EGFP: EGFP is a basic (constitutively fluorescent) green fluorescent protein published in 1996, derived from Aequorea victoria. It is reported to be a rapidly-maturing weak dimer with moderate acid sensitivity.
   1396..3537    +  CDS            KIF2C: KIF2C_CRIGR - Also known as KNSL6. Experimental evidence at protein level: Swiss-Prot protein existence level 1. In complex with KIF18B, constitutes the major microtubule plus-end depolymerizing activity in mitotic cells (By similarity). Regulates the turnover of microtubules at the kinetochore and functions in chromosome segregation during mitosis (PubMed:14960279). Plays a role in chromosome congression and is required for the lateral to end- on conversion of the chromosome-microtubule attachment (By similarity). From Cricetulus griseus (Chinese hamster) (Cricetulus barabensis griseus).
   3585..3628    +  misc_feature   MCS (fragment): multiple cloning site
   3645..3729    +  CDS            large T antigen (fragment): large T antigen from SV40 (simian virus 40)
   3752..3873    +  polyA_signal   SV40 poly(A) signal: SV40 polyadenylation signal
   3907..4335    -  rep_origin     f1 ori (sequence partly withheld): f1 bacteriophage origin of replication; arrow indicates direction of (+) strand synthesis
   4362..4466    +  promoter       AmpR promoter: bla
   4468..4825    +  promoter       SV40 promoter: SV40 enhancer and early promoter
   4860..5654    +  CDS            NeoR/KanR: aminoglycoside phosphotransferase from Tn5; aph(3')-II (or nptII); confers resistance to neomycin, kanamycin, and G418 (Geneticin®)
   5675..5827    +  CDS            ble (fragment): BLE_KLEPN - Experimental evidence at protein level: Swiss-Prot protein existence level 1. Binding protein with a strong affinity to the bleomycin family of antibiotics. Binds to CL990; an antimitotic-antibiotic compound. From Klebsiella pneumoniae.
   5886..5933    +  polyA_signal   HSV TK poly(A) signal: herpes simplex virus thymidine kinase polyadenylation signal (Cole and Stacy, 1985)
   6024..6040    -  polyA_signal   bGH poly(A) signal (fragment): bovine growth hormone polyadenylation signal
   6262..6850    +  rep_origin     ori: high-copy-number ColE1/pMB1/pBR322/pUC origin of replication
>Addgene plasmid #127856 | pMX1418 | addgene full sequence | sequence record 248751 | Addgene NGS Result
TAGTTATTAATAGTAATCAATTACGGGGTCATTAGTTCATAGCCCATATATGGAGTTCCGCGTTACATAA
CTTACGGTAAATGGCCCGCCTGGCTGACCGCCCAACGACCCCCGCCCATTGACGTCAATAATGACGTATG
TTCCCATAGTAACGCCAATAGGGACTTTCCATTGACGTCAATGGGTGGAGTATTTACGGTAAACTGCCCA
CTTGGCAGTACATCAAGTGTATCATATGCCAAGTACGCCCCCTATTGACGTCAATGACGGTAAATGGCCC
GCCTGGCATTATGCCCAGTACATGACCTTATGGGACTTTCCTACTTGGCAGTACATCTACGTATTAGTCA
TCGCTATTACCATGGTGATGCGGTTTTGGCAGTACATCAATGGGCGTGGATAGCGGTTTGACTCACGGGG
ATTTCCAAGTCTCCACCCCATTGACGTCAATGGGAGTTTGTTTTGGCACCAAAATCAACGGGACTTTCCA
AAATGTCGTAACAACTCCGCCCCATTGACGCAAATGGGCGGTAGGCGTGTACGGTGGGAGGTCTATATAA
GCAGAGCTGGTTTAGTGAACCGTCAGATCCGCTAGCGCTACCGGTCGCCACCATGGTGAGCAAGGGCGAG
GAGCTGTTCACCGGGGTGGTGCCCATCCTGGTCGAGCTGGACGGCGACGTAAACGGCCACAAGTTCAGCG
TGTCCGGCGAGGGCGAGGGCGATGCCACCTACGGCAAGCTGACCCTGAAGTTCATCTGCACCACCGGCAA
GCTGCCCGTGCCCTGGCCCACCCTCGTGACCACCCTGACCTACGGCGTGCAGTGCTTCAGCCGCTACCCC
GACCACATGAAGCAGCACGACTTCTTCAAGTCCGCCATGCCCGAAGGCTACGTCCAGGAGCGCACCATCT
TCTTCAAGGACGACGGCAACTACAAGACCCGCGCCGAGGTGAAGTTCGAGGGCGACACCCTGGTGAACCG
CATCGAGCTGAAGGGCATCGACTTCAAGGAGGACGGCAACATCCTGGGGCACAAGCTGGAGTACAACTAC
AACAGCCACAACGTCTATATCATGGCCGACAAGCAGAAGAACGGCATCAAGGTGAACTTCAAGATCCGCC
ACAACATCGAGGACGGCAGCGTGCAGCTCGCCGACCACTACCAGCAGAACACCCCCATCGGCGACGGCCC
CGTGCTGCTGCCCGACAACCACTACCTGAGCACCCAGTCCGCCCTGAGCAAAGACCCCAACGAGAAGCGC
GATCACATGGTCCTGCTGGAGTTCGTGACCGCCGCCGGGATCACTCTCGGCATGGACGAGCTGTACAAGT
CCGGACCGGTGCTAGCGGTACCGAGCTCGGATCCACTAGTCCAGTGTGGTGGAATTGCCCTTGCCATGGA
GTCGCTTCCCGCTCGATTGTTTCCTGGTCTCTCCATCAAGATTCAACGCAGTAATGGCTTAATTCACAGT
GCCAACATAAGCACAGTGAACGTGGAGAAATCCTGTGTTTCAGTGGAATGGATAGAAGGAGGTAACACGA
AAGGCAAAGAGATTGATTTTGATGATGTGGCTGCCATCAATCCGGAGCTTCTGCAGCTTCTTCCCTTACA
CCCAAAGGACAATCTGCCACTGCAGGAAAATGTAACAGTTCCGAAGCAAAAACGCAGATCAGTGAATTCC
AAAAATAACGCTCCAAAAGAAGGTCTTCGAAGCCGTTCCACTCGCATGTCCACTGTCCCAGAGGTTCGAA
TTGCCACTCAGGAGAATGAAATGGAGGTGGAGCTGCCTGTGGCTACAAACTCTCGAAAGCAGTTTTCGGT
TGCCACTGGCCTCCCTAGGCCCTCCTGTCCTGCAATGACAGAATTACCGTTGTCGATGGTCAGCGAGGAG
GCAGAAGAGCAAGTCCATCCCACCCGAAGCACATCTTCTGCAAACCCTGCTCGGAGGAAATCATGTATTG
TGAAGGAAATGGAAAAAATGAAGAACAAGCGGGAAGAGAAGAGGGCCCAGAACTCGGAAATAAGAATAAA
GCGAGCTCAGGAATATGACAGCAGCTTTCCAAACTGGGAATTTGCCCGGATGATTAAAGAATTCCGGGTT
ACTATAGAATGTCACCCACTTACTCTGACTGATCCTACGGAAGAGCACAGGATCTGCGTGTGTGTGAGGA
AGCGCCCACTGAATAAGCAAGAACTGGCCAAGAAAGAAATCGATGTGATTTCTGTTCCCAGCAAGTGTTT
GCTCTTTGTGCATGAACCCAAATTGAAAGTGGACTTGACAAAGTATCTGGAGAATCAGGCATTCTGCTTC
GATTTTGCCTTTGATGAAACAGCTTCAAATGAAGTCGTCTACAGGTTCACAGCAAGGCCACTGGTACAGA
CGATTTTTGAAGGGGGAAAAGCAACCTGCTTTGCCTATGGGCAGACGGGCAGTGGGAAGACTCACACAAT
GGGTGGAGACCTGTCTGGTAAATCTCAGAATACATCTAAAGGGATCTATGCAATGGCTTCCCGGGATGTC
TTCCTTCTGAAGAGTCAGCCTCGCTACCGGAACTTAAACTTGGAAGTTTATGTGACATTCTTTGAGATCT
ACAATGGGAAGGTGTTTGATCTGCTCAACAAGAAGGCCAAGCTACGTGTACTAGAAGACAGCAAGCAGCA
GGTGCAGGTTGTGGGACTTCAGGAGTACCTGGTTAACTGTGCTGATGATGTCATCAAGATGCTCAACATG
GGCAGTGCCTGCAGGACTTCTGGACAGACTTTTGCCAACTCCAATTCTTCCCGCTCCCATGCCTGCTTCC
AGATTCTTCTTCGAGCCAAAGGGAGATTGCATGGCAAATTCTCCTTGGTGGATCTGGCAGGGAATGAACG
AGGGGCTGACACTTCTAGTGCTGACCGCCAGACTCGCATGGAGGGTGCAGAGATTAACAAGTCTCTCCTA
GCACTGAAGGAGTGCATCAGGGCGCTGGGACAGAACAAGGCTCACACCCCATTCCGTGAGAGCAAGCTGA
CTCAGGTGCTAAGGGATTCATTCATTGGGGAGAACTCGAGGACTTGCATGATTGCCATGATCTCACCAGG
CATAAGCTCCTGTGAATATACTTTAAACACGCTGAGATATGCAGACAGAGTCAAGGAGCTGAGCCCCCAC
AGCGGGCTCAGTGGAGAGCAGCCAATTCAAATGGAAACGGAAGAGATGGAAGCCAGCTCTAATGGGACCT
CGCTGGCAGTCAATTTCAAGGAAGAAGAGGAGCTGTCTTCCCAGATGTCCAGCTTTAATGAAGCCATGAG
TCAGATCAGGGAGCTGGAAGAGAGGGCCATGGAGGAGCTCAGGGAGATCATACAGCAAGGACCAGGCTGG
CTTGAGCTCTCTGAGATGACTGATCAGCCAGACTATGACTTAGAGACCTTTGTGAACAAAGCAGAATCTG
CCCTGACTCAGCAGACTAAGCACTTCTCAGCCCTGCGAGAAGTCATCAAGGCCCTGCGTGTGGCCATGCA
ACTGGAAGAACAGGCTAGCAAACAGATGAACAGCAAGAAACGGCACCAACACCATCACCATCATCACTAA
GCGGCCGCATCGATAAGCTTCGAATTCTGCAGTCGACGGTACCGCGGGCCCGGGATCCACCGGATCTAGA
TAACTGATCATAATCAGCCATACCACATTTGTAGAGGTTTTACTTGCTTTAAAAAACCTCCCACACCTCC
CCCTGAACCTGAAACATAAAATGAATGCAATTGTTGTTGTTAACTTGTTTATTGCAGCTTATAATGGTTA
CAAATAAAGCAATAGCATCACAAATTTCACAAATAAAGCATTTTTTTCACTGCATTCTAGTTGTGGTTTG
TCCAAACTCATCAATGTATCTTAACGCGTAAATTGTAAGCGTTAATATTTTGTTAAAATTCGCGTTAAAT
TTTTGTTAAATCAGCTCATTTTTTAACCAATAGGCCGAAATCGGCAAAATCCCTTATAAATCAAAAGAAT
AGACCGAGATAGGGT
[37 nt withheld, positions 4006-4042]
AAAGAACGTGGACTCCAACGTCAAAGG
[49 nt withheld, positions 4070-4118]
T
[91 nt withheld, positions 4120-4210]
G
[124 nt withheld, positions 4212-4335]
CAGGTGGCACTTTTCGGGGAAATGTGCGCGGAACCCCTATTTGTTTATTTTTCTAAATACATTCAAATAT
GTATCCGCTCATGAGACAATAACCCTGATAAATGCTTCAATAATATTGAAAAAGGAAGAGTCCTGAGGCG
GAAAGAACCAGCTGTGGAATGTGTGTCAGTTAGGGTGTGGAAAGTCCCCAGGCTCCCCAGCAGGCAGAAG
TATGCAAAGCATGCATCTCAATTAGTCAGCAACCAGGTGTGGAAAGTCCCCAGGCTCCCCAGCAGGCAGA
AGTATGCAAAGCATGCATCTCAATTAGTCAGCAACCATAGTCCCGCCCCTAACTCCGCCCATCCCGCCCC
TAACTCCGCCCAGTTCCGCCCATTCTCCGCCCCATGGCTGACTAATTTTTTTTATTTATGCAGAGGCCGA
GGCCGCCTCGGCCTCTGAGCTATTCCAGAAGTAGTGAGGAGGCTTTTTTGGAGGCCTAGGCTTTTGCAAA
GATCGATCAAGAGACAGGATGAGGATCGTTTCGCATGATTGAACAAGATGGATTGCACGCAGGTTCTCCG
GCCGCTTGGGTGGAGAGGCTATTCGGCTATGACTGGGCACAACAGACAATCGGCTGCTCTGATGCCGCCG
TGTTCCGGCTGTCAGCGCAGGGGCGCCCGGTTCTTTTTGTCAAGACCGACCTGTCCGGTGCCCTGAATGA
ACTGCAAGACGAGGCAGCGCGGCTATCGTGGCTGGCCACGACGGGCGTTCCTTGCGCAGCTGTGCTCGAC
GTTGTCACTGAAGCGGGAAGGGACTGGCTGCTATTGGGCGAAGTGCCGGGGCAGGATCTCCTGTCATCTC
ACCTTGCTCCTGCCGAGAAAGTATCCATCATGGCTGATGCAATGCGGCGGCTGCATACGCTTGATCCGGC
TACCTGCCCATTCGACCACCAAGCGAAACATCGCATCGAGCGAGCACGTACTCGGATGGAAGCCGGTCTT
GTCGATCAGGATGATCTGGACGAAGAGCATCAGGGGCTCGCGCCAGCCGAACTGTTCGCCAGGCTCAAGG
CGAGCATGCCCGACGGCGAGGATCTCGTCGTGACCCATGGCGATGCCTGCTTGCCGAATATCATGGTGGA
AAATGGCCGCTTTTCTGGATTCATCGACTGTGGCCGGCTGGGTGTGGCGGACCGCTATCAGGACATAGCG
TTGGCTACCCGTGATATTGCTGAAGAGCTTGGCGGCGAATGGGCTGACCGCTTCCTCGTGCTTTACGGTA
TCGCCGCTCCCGATTCGCAGCGCATCGCCTTCTATCGCCTTCTTGACGAGTTCTTCTGAGCGGGACTCTG
GGGTTCGAAATGACCGACCAAGCGACGCCCAACCTGCCATCACGAGATTTCGATTCCACCGCCGCCTTCT
ATGAAAGGTTGGGCTTCGGAATCGTTTTCCGGGACGCCGGCTGGATGATCCTCCAGCGCGGGGATCTCAT
GCTGGAGTTCTTCGCCCACCCTAGGGGGAGGCTAACTGAAACACGGAAGGAGACAATACCGGAAGGAACC
CGCGCTATGACGGCAATAAAAAGACAGAATAAAACGCACGGTGTTGGGTCGTTTGTTCATAAACGCGGGG
TTCGGTCCCAGGGCTGGCACTCTGTCGATACCCCACCGAGACCCCATTGGGGCCAATACGCCCGCGTTTC
TTCCTTTTCCCCACCCCACCCCCCAAGTTCGGGTGAAGGCCCAGGGCTCGCAGCCAACGTCGGGGCGGCA
GGCCCTGCCATAGCCTCAGGTTACTCATATATACTTTAGATTGATTTAAAACTTCATTTTTAATTTAAAA
GGATCTAGGTGAAGATCCTTTTTGATAATCTCATGACCAAAATCCCTTAACGTGAGTTTTCGTTCCACTG
AGCGTCAGACCCCGTAGAAAAGATCAAAGGATCTTCTTGAGATCCTTTTTTTCTGCGCGTAATCTGCTGC
TTGCAAACAAAAAAACCACCGCTACCAGCGGTGGTTTGTTTGCCGGATCAAGAGCTACCAACTCTTTTTC
CGAAGGTAACTGGCTTCAGCAGAGCGCAGATACCAAATACTGTTCTTCTAGTGTAGCCGTAGTTAGGCCA
CCACTTCAAGAACTCTGTAGCACCGCCTACATACCTCGCTCTGCTAATCCTGTTACCAGTGGCTGCTGCC
AGTGGCGATAAGTCGTGTCTTACCGGGTTGGACTCAAGACGATAGTTACCGGATAAGGCGCAGCGGTCGG
GCTGAACGGGGGGTTCGTGCACACAGCCCAGCTTGGAGCGAACGACCTACACCGAACTGAGATACCTACA
GCGTGAGCTATGAGAAAGCGCCACGCTTCCCGAAGGGAGAAAGGCGGACAGGTATCCGGTAAGCGGCAGG
GTCGGAACAGGAGAGCGCACGAGGGAGCTTCCAGGGGGAAACGCCTGGTATCTTTATAGTCCTGTCGGGT
TTCGCCACCTCTGACTTGAGCGTCGATTTTTGTGATGCTCGTCAGGGGGGCGGAGCCTATGGAAAAACGC
CAGCAACGCGGCCTTTTTACGGTTCCTGGCCTTTTGCTGGCCTTTTGCTCACATGTTCTTTCCTGCGTTA
TCCCCTGATTCTGTGGATAACCGTATTACCGCCATGCAT
